>Addgene plasmid #143130 | TFORF1540 | addgene full sequence | sequence record 397803 | Addgene NGS Result
TTAATGTAGTCTTATGCAATACTCTTGTAGTCTTGCAACATGGTAACGATGAGTTAGCAACATGCCTTAC
AAGGAGAGAAAAAGCACCGTGCATGCCGATTGGTGGAAGTAAGGTGGTACGATCGTGCCTTATTAGGAAG
GCAACAGACGGGTCTGACATGGATTGGACGAACCACTGAATTGCCGCATTGCAGAGATATTGTATTTAAG
TGCCTAGCTCGATACATAAACGGGTCTCTCTGGTTAGACCAGATCTGAGCCTGGGAGCTCTCTGGCTAAC
TAGGGAACCCACTGCTTAAGCCTCAATAAAGCTTGCCTTGAGTGCTTCAAGTAGTGTGTGCCCGTCTGTT
GTGTGACTCTGGTAACTAGAGATCCCTCAGACCCTTTTAGTCAGTGTGGAAAATCTCTAGCAGTGGCGCC
CGAACAGGGACTTGAAAGCGAAAGGGAAACCAGAGGAGCTCTCTCGACGCAGGACTCGGCTTGCTGAAGC
GCGCACGGCAAGAGGCGAGGGGCGGCGACTGGTGAGTACGCCAAAAATTTTGACTAGCGGAGGCTAGAAG
GAGAGAGATGGGTGCGAGAGCGTCAGTATTAAGCGGGGGAGAATTAGATCGCGATGGGAAAAAATTCGGT
TAAGGCCAGGGGGAAAGAAAAAATATAAATTAAAACATATAGTATGGGCAAGCAGGGAGCTAGAACGATT
CGCAGTTAATCCTGGCCTGTTAGAAACATCAGAAGGCTGTAGACAAATACTGGGACAGCTACAACCATCC
CTTCAGACAGGATCAGAAGAACTTAGATCATTATATAATACAGTAGCAACCCTCTATTGTGTGCATCAAA
GGATAGAGATAAAAGACACCAAGGAAGCTTTAGACAAGATAGAGGAAGAGCAAAACAAAAGTAAGACCAC
CGCACAGCAAGCGGCCGCTGATCTTCAGACCTGGAGGAGGAGATATGAGGGACAATTGGAGAAGTGAATT
ATATAAATATAAAGTAGTAAAAATTGAACCATTAGGAGTAGCACCCACCAAGGCAAAGAGAAGAGTGGTG
CAGAGAGAAAAAAGAGCAGTGGGAATAGGAGCTTTGTTCCTTGGGTTCTTGGGAGCAGCAGGAAGCACTA
TGGGCGCAGCGTCAATGACGCTGACGGTACAGGCCAGACAATTATTGTCTGGTATAGTGCAGCAGCAGAA
CAATTTGCTGAGGGCTATTGAGGCGCAACAGCATCTGTTGCAACTCACAGTCTGGGGCATCAAGCAGCTC
CAGGCAAGAATCCTGGCTGTGGAAAGATACCTAAAGGATCAACAGCTCCTGGGGATTTGGGGTTGCTCTG
GAAAACTCATTTGCACCACTGCTGTGCCTTGGAATGCTAGTTGGAGTAATAAATCTCTGGAACAGATTTG
GAATCACACGACCTGGATGGAGTGGGACAGAGAAATTAACAATTACACAAGCTTAATACACTCCTTAATT
GAAGAATCGCAAAACCAGCAAGAAAAGAATGAACAAGAATTATTGGAATTAGATAAATGGGCAAGTTTGT
GGAATTGGTTTAACATAACAAATTGGCTGTGGTATATAAAATTATTCATAATGATAGTAGGAGGCTTGGT
AGGTTTAAGAATAGTTTTTGCTGTACTTTCTATAGTGAATAGAGTTAGGCAGGGATATTCACCATTATCG
TTTCAGACCCACCTCCCAACCCCGAGGGGACCCATGCATTGCATCTCAATTAGTCAGCAACCAGGTGTGG
AAAGTCCCCAGGCTCCCCAGCAGGCAGAAGTATGCAAAGCATGCGTCTCAATTAGTCAGCAACCATAGTC
CCGCCCCTAACTCCGCCCATCCCGCCCCTAACTCCGCCCAGTTCCGCCCATTCTCCGCCCCATGGCTGAC
TAATTTTTTTTATTTATGCAGAGGCCGAGGCCGCCTCGGCCTCTGAGCTATTCCAGAAGTAGTGAGGAGG
CTTTTTTGGAGGCCTAGGCTTTTGCAAAAAGCTTTCTAGAGGTACCACCGGAGCTTACCATGACCGAGTA
CAAGCCCACGGTGCGCCTCGCCACCCGCGACGACGTCCCCAGGGCCGTACGCACCCTCGCCGCCGCGTTC
GCCGACTACCCCGCCACGCGCCACACCGTCGATCCGGACCGCCACATCGAGCGGGTCACCGAGCTGCAAG
AACTCTTCCTCACGCGCGTCGGGCTCGACATCGGCAAGGTGTGGGTCGCGGACGACGGCGCCGCCGTGGC
GGTCTGGACCACGCCGGAGAGCGTCGAAGCGGGGGCGGTGTTCGCCGAGATCGGCCCGCGCATGGCCGAG
TTGAGCGGTTCCCGGCTGGCCGCGCAGCAACAGATGGAAGGCCTCCTGGCGCCGCACCGGCCCAAGGAGC
CCGCGTGGTTCCTGGCCACCGTCGGCGTCTCGCCCGACCACCAGGGCAAGGGTCTGGGCAGCGCCGTCGT
GCTCCCCGGAGTGGAGGCGGCCGAGCGCGCCGGGGTGCCCGCCTTCCTGGAGACCTCCGCGCCCCGCAAC
CTCCCCTTCTACGAGCGGCTCGGCTTCACCGTCACCGCCGACGTCGAGGTGCCCGAAGGACCGCGCACCT
GGTGCATGACCCGCAAGCCCGGTGCCAGTTAACGAATTCTAGATCTTGAGACAAATGGCAGTATTCATCC
ACAATTTTAAAAGAAAAGGGGGGATTGGGGGGTACAGTGCAGGGGAAAGAATAGTAGACATAATAGCAAC
AGACATACAAACTAAAGAATTACAAAAACAAATTACAAAAATTCAAAATTTTCGGGTTTATTACAGGGAC
AGCAGAGATCCACTTTGGCGCCGGCTCGAGGCCTGCAGGTGCAAAGATGGATAAAGTTTTAAACAGAGAG
GAATCTTTGCAGCTAATGGACCTTCTAGGTCTTGAAAGGAGTGGGAATTGGCTCCGGTGCCCGTCAGTGG
GCAGAGCGCACATCGCCCACAGTCCCCGAGAAGTTGGGGGGAGGGGTCGGCAATTGAACCGGTGCCTAGA
GAAGGTGGCGCGGGGTAAACTGGGAAAGTGATGTCGTGTACTGGCTCCGCCTTTTTCCCGAGGGTGGGGG
AGAACCGTATATAAGTGCAGTAGTCGCCGTGAACGTTCTTTTTCGCAACGGGTTTGCCGCCAGAACACAG
GTAAGTGCCGTGTGTGGTTCCCGCGGGCCTGGCCTCTTTACGGGTTATGGCCCTTGCGTGCCTTGAATTA
CTTCCACCTGGCTGCAGTACGTGATTCTTGATCCCGAGCTTCGGGTTGGAAGTGGGTGGGAGAGTTCGAG
GCCTTGCGCTTAAGGAGCCCCTTCGCCTCGTGCTTGAGTTGAGGCCTGGCCTGGGCGCTGGGGCCGCCGC
GTGCGAATCTGGTGGCACCTTCGCGCCTGTCTCGCTGCTTTCGATAAGTCTCTAGCCATTTAAAATTTTT
GATGACCTGCTGCGACGCTTTTTTTCTGGCAAGATAGTCTTGTAAATGCGGGCCAAGATCTGCACACTGG
TATTTCGGTTTTTGGGGCCGCGGGCGGCGACGGGGCCCGTGCGTCCCAGCGCACATGTTCGGCGAGGCGG
GGCCTGCGAGCGCGGCCACCGAGAATCGGACGGGGGTAGTCTCAAGCTGGCCGGCCTGCTCTGGTGCCTG
GCCTCGCGCCGCCGTGTATCGCCCCGCCCTGGGCGGCAAGGCTGGCCCGGTCGGCACCAGTTGCGTGAGC
GGAAAGATGGCCGCTTCCCGGCCCTGCTGCAGGGAGCTCAAAATGGAGGACGCGGCGCTCGGGAGAGCGG
GCGGGTGAGTCACCCACACAAAGGAAAAGGGCCTTTCCGTCCTCAGCCGTCGCTTCATGTGACTCCACGG
AGTACCGGGCGCCGTCCAGGCACCTCGATTAGTTCTCGAGCTTTTGGAGTACGTCGTCTTTAGGTTGGGG
GGAGGGGTTTTATGCGATGGAGTTTCCCCACACTGAGTGGGTGGAGACTGAAGTTAGGCCAGCTTGGCAC
TTGATGTAATTCTCCTTGGAATTTGCCCTTTTTGAGTTTGGATCTTGGTTCATTCTCAAGCCTCAGACAG
TGGTTCAAAGTTTTTTTCTTCCATTTCAGGTGTCGTGAGGCTAGCACCGCCACCATGGACCCTGTTGCTA
CCCACAGCTGCCATCTGCTCCAGCAACTGCATGAGCAGCGAATCCAAGGCCTGCTTTGTGACTGTATGTT
GGTGGTAAAAGGAGTCTGCTTTAAAGCGCATAAGAATGTCCTGGCAGCATTCAGCCAGTATTTTAGGAGC
CTCTTTCAGAATTCTTCAAGCCAGAAGAATGATGTTTTTCACTTGGATGTTAAAAATGTCAGTGGCATAG
GGCAGATCCTGGACTTCATGTACACTTCTCATCTAGATCTTAACCAGGACAATATACAAGTAATGCTGGA
CACAGCACAGTGTTTGCAAGTTCAAAATGTTCTGAGTCTGTGTCACACATTTTTAAAATCAGCCACTGTA
GTACAGCCACCTGGCATGCCTTGTAATAGTACATTGTCTCTACAAAGCACCCTGACCCCAGATGCCACTT
GTGTTATCAGTGAAAACTACCCCCCTCATTTACTGCAGGAATGTTCAGCAGATGCACAGCAGAACAAAAC
GTTGGATGAATCGCATCCGCATGCTTCACCATCAGTTAATCGTCATCACTCCGCAGGTGAAATCTCAAAA
CAAGCTCCTGATACTTCAGATGGCAGCTGCACAGAACTGCCTTTCAAACAGCCAAATTACTATTACAAAC
TCAGAAACTTTTACAGTAAGCAGTACCATAAACACGCAGCTGGTCCCAGTCAGGAGAGAGTTGTTGAGCA
GCCTTTTGCTTTCAGCACCTCTACAGACCTTACCACGGTAGAGAGCCAGCCTTGTGCCGTCAGTCATTCT
GAATGCATCCTGGAGTCTCCCGAGCACTTACCTTCCAACTTCCTGGCCCAGCCTGTGAATGACTCTGCCC
CACACCCTGAGTCAGACGCCACATGCCAACAACCTGTCAAGCAGATGAGGCTCAAAAAGGCCATTCATCT
GAAGAAGCTCAATTTCCTGAAGTCACAGAAATACGCAGAGCAAGTATCTGAACCCAAGTCAGATGATGGT
TTGACAAAGAGGTTGGAATCTGCTAGTAAAAATACCCTAGAGAAAGCTAGCAGCCAAAGTGCTGAAGAAA
AAGAAAGTGAAGAAGTCGTCAGTTGTGAGAATTTTAATTGCATTAGTGAGACGGAGAGGCCTGAAGACCC
GGCTGCCCTGGAAGACCAGTCCCAGACACTTCAGTCCCAGAGACAATACGCGTGTGAATTATGCGGGAAA
CCTTTTAAACACCCAAGCAACTTGGAGCTTCACAAACGGTCTCATACAGGTGAGAAACCTTTTGAATGTA
ACATTTGTGGGAAACATTTCTCTCAGGCAGGTAACTTGCAGACTCACTTACGACGGCATTCTGGTGAAAA
ACCATACATCTGCGAGATCTGTGGAAAGAGGTTTGCAGCCTCTGGCGACGTCCAGCGTCACATTATTATT
CACTCAGGAGAAAAACCACACTTGTGTGACATCTGTGGTCGAGGGTTTAGTAACTTCAGTAATTTGAAGG
AGCACAAAAAGACACACACGGCTGATAAAGTCTTCACCTGTGATGAGTGTGGAAAGTCTTTTAATATGCA
AAGGAAGTTAGTAAAGCACAGAATTCGGCACACGGGGGAGCGGCCTTACAGCTGCTCTGCCTGCGGGAAA
TGTTTTGGGGGATCAGGTGACCTCCGCAGGCATGTCCGCACTCACACTGGGGAGAAGCCGTACACATGTG
AGATCTGTAACAAGTGCTTTACCCGCTCTGCGGTGCTCCGGCGGCACAAGAAGATGCACTGCAAAGCTGG
TGACGAGAGCCCAGATGTGCTGGAGGAGCTCAGCCAAGCCATCGAGACCTCCGACCTCGAGAAATCTCAG
AGCTCAGACTCTTTCTCCCAAGACACGTCTGTGACGCTGATGCCAGTGTCGGTTAAACTCCCTGTCCACC
CAGTGGAAAATTCTGTGGCAGAATTTGATAGCCACTCTGGCGGCTCCTATTGTAAGTTACGGTCCATGAT
CCAACCTCATGGAGTTAGTGACCAGGAGAAGCTGAGTTTGGATCCTGGTAAACTTGCCAAGCCCCAGATG
CAGCAGACACAGCCTCAGGCCTATGCTTACTCGGATGTGGACACCCCAGCCGGTGGCGAACCACTGCAGG
CCGATGGCATGGCCATGATCCGTTCCTCTCTGGCTGCTTTGGACAACCACGGCGGTGACCCCCTGGGCAG
TCGAGCATCTTCCACCACTTATAGGAACTCAGAGGGTCAGTTTTTCTCCAGCATGACTCTCTGGGGGCTA
GCGATGAAGACGCTGCAGAATGAAAACGAGTTAGACCAGTAGTAATGAACTAGTCCGTAACTTGAAAGTA
TTTCGATTTCTTGGCTTTATATATCTTGTGGAAAGGACGAAGCAAGTCCCGGGAACTGCAAAGCACGCGT
TAAGTCGACAATCAACCTCTGGATTACAAAATTTGTGAAAGATTGACTGGTATTCTTAACTATGTTGCTC
CTTTTACGCTATGTGGATACGCTGCTTTAATGCCTTTGTATCATGCTATTGCTTCCCGTATGGCTTTCAT
TTTCTCCTCCTTGTATAAATCCTGGTTGCTGTCTCTTTATGAGGAGTTGTGGCCCGTTGTCAGGCAACGT
GGCGTGGTGTGCACTGTGTTTGCTGACGCAACCCCCACTGGTTGGGGCATTGCCACCACCTGTCAGCTCC
TTTCCGGGACTTTCGCTTTCCCCCTCCCTATTGCCACGGCGGAACTCATCGCCGCCTGCCTTGCCCGCTG
CTGGACAGGGGCTCGGCTGTTGGGCACTGACAATTCCGTGGTGTTGTCGGGGAAATCATCGTCCTTTCCT
TGGCTGCTCGCCTGTGTTGCCACCTGGATTCTGCGCGGGACGTCCTTCTGCTACGTCCCTTCGGCCCTCA
ATCCAGCGGACCTTCCTTCCCGCGGCCTGCTGCCGGCTCTGCGGCCTCTTCCGCGTCTTCGCCTTCGCCC
TCAGACGAGTCGGATCTCCCTTTGGGCCGCCTCCCCGCGTCGACTTTAAGACCAATGACTTACAAGGCAG
CTGTAGATCTTAGCCACTTTTTAAAAGAAAAGGGGGGACTGGAAGGGCTAATTCACTCCCAACGAAGACA
AGATCTGCTTTTTGCTTGTACTGGGTCTCTCTGGTTAGACCAGATCTGAGCCTGGGAGCTCTCTGGCTAA
CTAGGGAACCCACTGCTTAAGCCTCAATAAAGCTTGCCTTGAGTGCTTCAAGTAGTGTGTGCCCGTCTGT
TGTGTGACTCTGGTAACTAGAGATCCCTCAGACCCTTTTAGTCAGTGTGGAAAATCTCTAGCAGTACGTA
TAGTAGTTCATGTCATCTTATTATTCAGTATTTATAACTTGCAAAGAAATGAATATCAGAGAGTGAGAGG
AACTTGTTTATTGCAGCTTATAATGGTTACAAATAAAGCAATAGCATCACAAATTTCACAAATAAAGCAT
TTTTTTCACTGCATTCTAGTTGTGGTTTGTCCAAACTCATCAATGTATCTTATCATGTCTGGCTCTAGCT
ATCCCGCCCCTAACTCCGCCCATCCCGCCCCTAACTCCGCCCAGTTCCGCCCATTCTCCGCCCCATGGCT
GACTAATTTTTTTTATTTATGCAGAGGCCGAGGCCGCCTCGGCCTCTGAGCTATTCCAGAAGTAGTGAGG
AGGCTTTTTTGGAGGCCTAGGGACGTACCCAATTCGCCCTATAGTGAGTCGTATTACGCGCGCTCACTGG
CCGTCGTTTTACAACGTCGTGACTGGGAAAACCCTGGCGTTACCCAACTTAATCGCCTTGCAGCACATCC
CCCTTTCGCCAGCTGGCGTAATAGCGAAGAGGCCCGCACCGATCGCCCTTCCCAACAGTTGCGCAGCCTG
AATGGCGAATGGG
[124 nt withheld, positions 7994-8117]
C
[91 nt withheld, positions 8119-8209]
A
[49 nt withheld, positions 8211-8259]
CCTTTGACGTTGGAGTCCACGTTCTTT
[37 nt withheld, positions 8287-8323]
ACCCTATCTCGGTCTATTCTTTTGATTTATAAGGGATTTTGCCGATTTCGGCCTATTGGTTAAAAAATGA
GCTGATTTAACAAAAATTTAACGCGAATTTTAACAAAATATTAACGCTTACAATTTAGGTGGCACTTTTC
GGGGAAATGTGCGCGGAACCCCTATTTGTTTATTTTTCTAAATACATTCAAATATGTATCCGCTCATGAG
ACAATAACCCTGATAAATGCTTCAATAATATTGAAAAAGGAAGAGTATGAGTATTCAACATTTCCGTGTC
GCCCTTATTCCCTTTTTTGCGGCATTTTGCCTTCCTGTTTTTGCTCACCCAGAAACGCTGGTGAAAGTAA
AAGATGCTGAAGATCAGTTGGGTGCACGAGTGGGTTACATCGAACTGGATCTCAACAGCGGTAAGATCCT
TGAGAGTTTTCGCCCCGAAGAACGTTTTCCAATGATGAGCACTTTTAAAGTTCTGCTATGTGGCGCGGTA
TTATCCCGTATTGACGCCGGGCAAGAGCAACTCGGTCGCCGCATACACTATTCTCAGAATGACTTGGTTG
AGTACTCACCAGTCACAGAAAAGCATCTTACGGATGGCATGACAGTAAGAGAATTATGCAGTGCTGCCAT
AACCATGAGTGATAACACTGCGGCCAACTTACTTCTGACAACGATCGGAGGACCGAAGGAGCTAACCGCT
TTTTTGCACAACATGGGGGATCATGTAACTCGCCTTGATCGTTGGGAACCGGAGCTGAATGAAGCCATAC
CAAACGACGAGCGTGACACCACGATGCCTGTAGCAATGGCAACAACGTTGCGCAAACTATTAACTGGCGA
ACTACTTACTCTAGCTTCCCGGCAACAATTAATAGACTGGATGGAGGCGGATAAAGTTGCAGGACCACTT
CTGCGCTCGGCCCTTCCGGCTGGCTGGTTTATTGCTGATAAATCTGGAGCCGGTGAGCGTGGGTCTCGCG
GTATCATTGCAGCACTGGGGCCAGATGGTAAGCCCTCCCGTATCGTAGTTATCTACACGACGGGGAGTCA
GGCAACTATGGATGAACGAAATAGACAGATCGCTGAGATAGGTGCCTCACTGATTAAGCATTGGTAACTG
TCAGACCAAGTTTACTCATATATACTTTAGATTGATTTAAAACTTCATTTTTAATTTAAAAGGATCTAGG
TGAAGATCCTTTTTGATAATCTCATGACCAAAATCCCTTAACGTGAGTTTTCGTTCCACTGAGCGTCAGA
CCCCGTAGAAAAGATCAAAGGATCTTCTTGAGATCCTTTTTTTCTGCGCGTAATCTGCTGCTTGCAAACA
AAAAAACCACCGCTACCAGCGGTGGTTTGTTTGCCGGATCAAGAGCTACCAACTCTTTTTCCGAAGGTAA
CTGGCTTCAGCAGAGCGCAGATACCAAATACTGTTCTTCTAGTGTAGCCGTAGTTAGGCCACCACTTCAA
GAACTCTGTAGCACCGCCTACATACCTCGCTCTGCTAATCCTGTTACCAGTGGCTGCTGCCAGTGGCGAT
AAGTCGTGTCTTACCGGGTTGGACTCAAGACGATAGTTACCGGATAAGGCGCAGCGGTCGGGCTGAACGG
GGGGTTCGTGCACACAGCCCAGCTTGGAGCGAACGACCTACACCGAACTGAGATACCTACAGCGTGAGCT
ATGAGAAAGCGCCACGCTTCCCGAAGGGAGAAAGGCGGACAGGTATCCGGTAAGCGGCAGGGTCGGAACA
GGAGAGCGCACGAGGGAGCTTCCAGGGGGAAACGCCTGGTATCTTTATAGTCCTGTCGGGTTTCGCCACC
TCTGACTTGAGCGTCGATTTTTGTGATGCTCGTCAGGGGGGCGGAGCCTATGGAAAAACGCCAGCAACGC
GGCCTTTTTACGGTTCCTGGCCTTTTGCTGGCCTTTTGCTCACATGTTCTTTCCTGCGTTATCCCCTGAT
TCTGTGGATAACCGTATTACCGCCTTTGAGTGAGCTGATACCGCTCGCCGCAGCCGAACGACCGAGCGCA
GCGAGTCAGTGAGCGAGGAAGCGGAAGAGCGCCCAATACGCAAACCGCCTCTCCCCGCGCGTTGGCCGAT
TCATTAATGCAGCTGGCACGACAGGTTTCCCGACTGGAAAGCGGGCAGTGAGCGCAACGCAATTAATGTG
AGTTAGCTCACTCATTAGGCACCCCAGGCTTTACACTTTATGCTTCCGGCTCGTATGTTGTGTGGAATTG
TGAGCGGATAACAATTTCACACAGGAAACAGCTATGACCATGATTACGCCAAGCGCGCAATTAACCCTCA
CTAAAGGGAACAAAAGCTGGAGCTGCAAGC
Features (pLannotate 1.2.2; 31 found; start..end, strand, type, name):
      5..231     +  promoter       RSV promoter: Rous sarcoma virus enhancer/promoter
    232..412     +  LTR            5' LTR (truncated): truncated 5' long terminal repeat (LTR) from HIV-1
    459..584     +  misc_feature   HIV-1 Ψ: packaging signal of human immunodeficiency virus type 1
    568..931     +  CDS            HIV-1 gag (fragment): gag protein from human immunodeficiency virus 1; gag
   1077..1310    +  misc_feature   RRE: The Rev response element (RRE) of HIV-1 allows for Rev-dependent mRNA export from the nucleus to the cytoplasm.
   1687..1713    +  CDS            Rev (fragment): human immunodeficiency virus 1 (HIV-1) Rev protein; rev; enhances nuclear export of unspliced and incompletely spliced viral mRNAs
   1720..1743    +  promoter       SV40 promoter (fragment): SV40 early promoter
   1744..1815    +  promoter       SV40 promoter (fragment): SV40 enhancer and early promoter
   1839..1974    +  rep_origin     SV40 ori: SV40 origin of replication
   2020..2616    +  CDS            PuroR (fragment): puromycin N-acetyltransferase; pac from Streptomyces; confers resistance to puromycin
   2665..2782    +  misc_feature   cPPT/CTS: central polypurine tract and central termination sequence of HIV-1
   2847..2913    +  CDS            small t antigen (fragment): SV40 (simian virus 40) small t antigen
   2920..4098    +  promoter       EF-1α promoter: strong constitutive promoter for human elongation factor EF-1α
   4115..6409    +  CDS            ZBTB49: ZBT49_HUMAN - Also known as ZNF509. Experimental evidence at protein level: Swiss-Prot protein existence level 1. [Isoform 3]: Activates RB1 transcription most probably by antagonizing ZBTB17 repression of RB1. Does not bind directly RB1 promoter. From Homo sapiens (Human).
   6425..6478    +  promoter       U6 promoter (fragment): RNA polymerase III promoter for human U6 snRNA
   6520..7108    +  misc_feature   WPRE: woodchuck hepatitis virus posttranscriptional regulatory element
   7159..7178    +  misc_feature   cPPT/CTS (fragment): central polypurine tract and central termination sequence of HIV-1
   7180..7413    +  LTR            3' LTR (ΔU3): self-inactivating 3' long terminal repeat (LTR) from HIV-1
   7491..7612    +  polyA_signal   SV40 poly(A) signal: SV40 polyadenylation signal
   7652..7787    +  rep_origin     SV40 ori: SV40 origin of replication
   7808..7826    -  promoter       T7 promoter: promoter for bacteriophage T7 RNA polymerase
   7834..7989    +  CDS            lacZα (fragment): LacZα fragment of β-galactosidase; lacZ fragment
   7994..8422    +  rep_origin     f1 ori (sequence partly withheld): f1 bacteriophage origin of replication; arrow indicates direction of (+) strand synthesis
   8475..8579    +  promoter       AmpR promoter: bla
   8580..9440    +  CDS            AmpR: β-lactamase; bla; confers resistance to ampicillin, carbenicillin, and related antibiotics
   9611..10199   +  rep_origin     ori: high-copy-number ColE1/pMB1/pBR322/pUC origin of replication
  10382..10474   +  CDS            lacI (fragment): lac repressor; lacI; The lac repressor binds to the lac operator to inhibit transcription in E. coli. This inhibition can be relieved by adding lactose or isopropyl-β-D-thiogalactopyranoside (IPTG).
  10487..10508   +  protein_bind   CAP binding site: CAP binding activates transcription in the presence of cAMP. E. coli catabolite activator protein
  10523..10553   +  promoter       lac promoter: promoter for the E. coli lac operon
  10557..10579   +  protein_bind   lac operator (fragment): The lac repressor binds to the lac operator to inhibit transcription in E. coli. This inhibition can be relieved by adding lactose or isopropyl-β-D-thiogalactopyranoside (IPTG). lac repressor encoded by lacI
  10622..10640   +  promoter       T3 promoter: promoter for bacteriophage T3 RNA polymerase
