[The description below was written by a language model from this plasmid's Addgene catalogue record and pLannotate feature annotations shown in this document.]
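Description:
TFORF1540 is a lentiviral mammalian expression plasmid built on the pLX_TRC317 backbone and carrying the human transcription factor ZBTB49 (also known as ZNF509) as a synthesized open reading frame. It belongs to a collection of transcription factor ORF constructs, each paired with a unique 24-bp barcode so that individual factors can be identified in pooled overexpression screens. The barcode itself is not annotated in the feature table, so its position is not stated in the record. In bacteria the plasmid is maintained through a high-copy ColE1/pUC-type origin and selected with ampicillin via β-lactamase. An f1 origin and remnants of a lac/lacZα cloning region with T7 and T3 promoters are also present in the backbone. The depositor notes that the plasmid may recombine.

The viral portion has a third-generation, self-inactivating layout. An RSV promoter drives a truncated HIV-1 5' LTR, followed by the Ψ packaging signal with a gag fragment, the Rev response element for Rev-dependent nuclear export of the genomic RNA, a cPPT/CTS, and a ΔU3 3' LTR followed by an SV40 polyadenylation signal. Two cassettes sit between the LTRs. An SV40 early promoter and origin drive puromycin N-acetyltransferase, allowing selection of transduced cells. Downstream, the constitutive EF-1α promoter drives the ZBTB49 coding sequence, and a WPRE after the ORF enhances transcript stability and expression. Short annotated fragments such as U6 promoter and small t antigen matches appear to be residual or junction sequences rather than functional units. The construct is used to produce lentivirus for stable ZBTB49 overexpression, for example in directed differentiation screens.
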