Addgene plasmid #143130: TFORF1540
Purpose: Lentiviral vector for overexpressing transcription factor ORFs with unique 24-bp barcodes. Barcodes facilitate identification of transcription factors in pooled screens.
Depositing lab: Feng Zhang. Depositing organization: Broad Institute. Publication: A transcription factor atlas of directed differentiation. Joung J, Ma S, Tay T, Geiger-Schuller KR, Kirchgatterer PC, Verdine VK, Guo B, Arias-Garcia MA, Allen WE, Singh A, Kuksenko O, Abudayyeh OO, Gootenberg JS, Fu Z, Macrae RK, Buenrostro JD, Regev A, Zhang F. Cell. 2023 Jan 5;186(1):209-229.e26. doi: 10.1016/j.cell.2022.11.026. PubMed 36608654.
Backbone
  Vector backbone: pLX_TRC317
  Backbone manufacturer: Broad Institute Genetic Perturbation Platform
  Backbone size w/o insert (bp): 8264
  Vector type: Mammalian Expression, Lentiviral
  Selectable markers: Puromycin
Growth in bacteria
  Bacterial resistance: Ampicillin, 100 μg/mL
  Growth temperature: 37°C
  Growth strain: NEB Stable
  Copy number: High Copy
Gene/Insert
  Gene/Insert name: ZBTB49
  Species: H. sapiens (human)
  Insert size (bp): 2399
  Entrez Gene: ZBTB49 (a.k.a. ZNF509)
  Promoter: EF1a
  Cloning method: Unknown
  Sequencing primers: 5′ GGGTGGAGACTGAAGTTAGGCCAG; 3′ CACATAGCGTAAAAGGAGCAACATAG
Terms and licenses: Academic/Nonprofit Terms; Industry Terms: Not Available to Industry
Depositor comments: NM_145291,XM_006713864,ENST00000337872 . The transcription factor ORF portion of this plasmid was synthesized by Genewiz. Please test multiple small colonies in case of plasmid recombination. To make this collection available in a timely manner, a portion of this collection was not fully sequenced by Addgene. If an Addgene verified full plasmid sequence is not available, please contact us prior to placing an order to request the full sequence.
How to cite: TFORF1540 was a gift from Feng Zhang (Addgene plasmid # 143130 ; http://n2t.net/addgene:143130 ; RRID:Addgene_143130)
