>Addgene plasmid #143130 | TFORF1540 | depositor partial sequence | sequence record 281528 | Insert
ACCGCCACCATGGACCCTGTTGCTACCCACAGCTGCCATCTGCTCCAGCAACTGCATGAGCAGCGAATCC
AAGGCCTGCTTTGTGACTGTATGTTGGTGGTAAAAGGAGTCTGCTTTAAAGCGCATAAGAATGTCCTGGC
AGCATTCAGCCAGTATTTTAGGAGCCTCTTTCAGAATTCTTCAAGCCAGAAGAATGATGTTTTTCACTTG
GATGTTAAAAATGTCAGTGGCATAGGGCAGATCCTGGACTTCATGTACACTTCTCATCTAGATCTTAACC
AGGACAATATACAAGTAATGCTGGACACAGCACAGTGTTTGCAAGTTCAAAATGTTCTGAGTCTGTGTCA
CACATTTTTAAAATCAGCCACTGTAGTACAGCCACCTGGCATGCCTTGTAATAGTACATTGTCTCTACAA
AGCACCCTGACCCCAGATGCCACTTGTGTTATCAGTGAAAACTACCCCCCTCATTTACTGCAGGAATGTT
CAGCAGATGCACAGCAGAACAAAACGTTGGATGAATCGCATCCGCATGCTTCACCATCAGTTAATCGTCA
TCACTCCGCAGGTGAAATCTCAAAACAAGCTCCTGATACTTCAGATGGCAGCTGCACAGAACTGCCTTTC
AAACAGCCAAATTACTATTACAAACTCAGAAACTTTTACAGTAAGCAGTACCATAAACACGCAGCTGGTC
CCAGTCAGGAGAGAGTTGTTGAGCAGCCTTTTGCTTTCAGCACCTCTACAGACCTTACCACGGTAGAGAG
CCAGCCTTGTGCCGTCAGTCATTCTGAATGCATCCTGGAGTCTCCCGAGCACTTACCTTCCAACTTCCTG
GCCCAGCCTGTGAATGACTCTGCCCCACACCCTGAGTCAGACGCCACATGCCAACAACCTGTCAAGCAGA
TGAGGCTCAAAAAGGCCATTCATCTGAAGAAGCTCAATTTCCTGAAGTCACAGAAATACGCAGAGCAAGT
ATCTGAACCCAAGTCAGATGATGGTTTGACAAAGAGGTTGGAATCTGCTAGTAAAAATACCCTAGAGAAA
GCTAGCAGCCAAAGTGCTGAAGAAAAAGAAAGTGAAGAAGTCGTCAGTTGTGAGAATTTTAATTGCATTA
GTGAGACGGAGAGGCCTGAAGACCCGGCTGCCCTGGAAGACCAGTCCCAGACACTTCAGTCCCAGAGACA
ATACGCGTGTGAATTATGCGGGAAACCTTTTAAACACCCAAGCAACTTGGAGCTTCACAAACGGTCTCAT
ACAGGTGAGAAACCTTTTGAATGTAACATTTGTGGGAAACATTTCTCTCAGGCAGGTAACTTGCAGACTC
ACTTACGACGGCATTCTGGTGAAAAACCATACATCTGCGAGATCTGTGGAAAGAGGTTTGCAGCCTCTGG
CGACGTCCAGCGTCACATTATTATTCACTCAGGAGAAAAACCACACTTGTGTGACATCTGTGGTCGAGGG
TTTAGTAACTTCAGTAATTTGAAGGAGCACAAAAAGACACACACGGCTGATAAAGTCTTCACCTGTGATG
AGTGTGGAAAGTCTTTTAATATGCAAAGGAAGTTAGTAAAGCACAGAATTCGGCACACGGGGGAGCGGCC
TTACAGCTGCTCTGCCTGCGGGAAATGTTTTGGGGGATCAGGTGACCTCCGCAGGCATGTCCGCACTCAC
ACTGGGGAGAAGCCGTACACATGTGAGATCTGTAACAAGTGCTTTACCCGCTCTGCGGTGCTCCGGCGGC
ACAAGAAGATGCACTGCAAAGCTGGTGACGAGAGCCCAGATGTGCTGGAGGAGCTCAGCCAAGCCATCGA
GACCTCCGACCTCGAGAAATCTCAGAGCTCAGACTCTTTCTCCCAAGACACGTCTGTGACGCTGATGCCA
GTGTCGGTTAAACTCCCTGTCCACCCAGTGGAAAATTCTGTGGCAGAATTTGATAGCCACTCTGGCGGCT
CCTATTGTAAGTTACGGTCCATGATCCAACCTCATGGAGTTAGTGACCAGGAGAAGCTGAGTTTGGATCC
TGGTAAACTTGCCAAGCCCCAGATGCAGCAGACACAGCCTCAGGCCTATGCTTACTCGGATGTGGACACC
CCAGCCGGTGGCGAACCACTGCAGGCCGATGGCATGGCCATGATCCGTTCCTCTCTGGCTGCTTTGGACA
ACCACGGCGGTGACCCCCTGGGCAGTCGAGCATCTTCCACCACTTATAGGAACTCAGAGGGTCAGTTTTT
CTCCAGCATGACTCTCTGGGGGCTAGCGATGAAGACGCTGCAGAATGAAAACGAGTTAGACCAGTAGTAA
TGAACTAGTCCGTAACTTGAAAGTATTTCGATTTCTTGGCTTTATATATCTTGTGGAAAGGACGAAGCAA
GTCCCGGGAACTGCAAAGC
