>Addgene plasmid #143130 | TFORF1540 | depositor partial sequence | sequence record 281529 | Barcode
AGCAAGTCCCGGGAACTGCAAAGC
